>Addgene plasmid #66214 | ADRA1B-Tango | depositor full sequence | sequence record 157894 | ADRA1B-Tango sequence 8192 bps
GACGGATCGGGAGATCTCCCGATCCCCTATGGTGCACTCTCAGTACAATCTGCTCTGATGCCGCATAGTT
AAGCCAGTATCTGCTCCCTGCTTGTGTGTTGGAGGTCGCTGAGTAGTGCGCGAGCAAAATTTAAGCTACA
ACAAGGCAAGGCTTGACCGACAATTGCATGAAGAATCTGCTTAGGGTTAGGCGTTTTGCGCTGCTTCGCG
ATGTACGGGCCAGATATACGCGTTGACATTGATTATTGACTAGTTATTAATAGTAATCAATTACGGGGTC
ATTAGTTCATAGCCCATATATGGAGTTCCGCGTTACATAACTTACGGTAAATGGCCCGCCTGGCTGACCG
CCCAACGACCCCCGCCCATTGACGTCAATAATGACGTATGTTCCCATAGTAACGCCAATAGGGACTTTCC
ATTGACGTCAATGGGTGGAGTATTTACGGTAAACTGCCCACTTGGCAGTACATCAAGTGTATCATATGCC
AAGTACGCCCCCTATTGACGTCAATGACGGTAAATGGCCCGCCTGGCATTATGCCCAGTACATGACCTTA
TGGGACTTTCCTACTTGGCAGTACATCTACGTATTAGTCATCGCTATTACCATGGTGATGCGGTTTTGGC
AGTACATCAATGGGCGTGGATAGCGGTTTGACTCACGGGGATTTCCAAGTCTCCACCCCATTGACGTCAA
TGGGAGTTTGTTTTGGCACCAAAATCAACGGGACTTTCCAAAATGTCGTAACAACTCCGCCCCATTGACG
CAAATGGGCGGTAGGCGTGTACGGTGGGAGGTCTATATAAGCAGAGCTCTCTGGCTAACTAGAGAACCCA
CTGCTTACTGGCTTATCGAAATTAATACGACTCACTATAGGGAGACCCAAGCTGGCTAGCGTTTAAACTT
AAGCTTGGTACCGAGCTCGGATCCACTAGTCCAGTGTGGTGGAATTCTGCAGATATCCAGCACAGTGGCG
GCCGCGCCACCATGAAGACGATCATCGCCCTGAGCTACATCTTCTGCCTGGTATTCGCCGACTACAAGGA
CGATGATGACGCCAGCATCGATATGAACCCAGACTTGGACACAGGCCATAACACAAGTGCACCCGCGCAC
TGGGGGGAGCTGAAGAATGCGAATTTTACCGGCCCTAATCAGACAAGCTCCAACAGCACTCTGCCACAGT
TGGATATCACGCGCGCTATCTCAGTTGGGCTGGTTCTCGGAGCCTTCATCCTCTTCGCCATCGTCGGCAA
TATACTGGTGATCCTCTCAGTGGCATGTAATAGGCATTTGAGGACTCCTACCAATTATTTTATTGTGAAC
TTGGCTATGGCTGACTTGCTTCTGTCATTCACAGTGCTTCCATTCAGTGCAGCCTTGGAGGTGCTGGGGT
ACTGGGTGTTGGGGAGAATCTTTTGTGACATATGGGCAGCCGTGGACGTGCTGTGCTGCACTGCCAGTAT
CTTGTCTTTGTGCGCGATCTCTATAGATCGGTACATAGGTGTCAGATATAGTCTTCAGTATCCAACACTC
GTAACTCGCCGCAAAGCAATTCTCGCCCTGCTGAGCGTTTGGGTCTTGTCTACCGTTATCTCCATTGGAC
CGCTGTTGGGATGGAAGGAGCCAGCTCCCAACGATGACAAGGAGTGTGGAGTGACAGAAGAACCTTTTTA
TGCACTGTTCAGCAGCCTTGGCAGCTTTTATATTCCACTTGCCGTCATCCTGGTTATGTACTGCCGGGTT
TATATTGTAGCCAAGCGGACAACCAAAAACCTGGAAGCCGGGGTCATGAAGGAGATGTCTAATAGCAAGG
AGCTGACCTTGCGGATCCACAGCAAAAATTTTCATGAGGATACTCTTTCTAGTACTAAGGCAAAAGGACA
TAACCCTCGCAGTAGCATTGCCGTGAAGCTGTTCAAATTTAGTCGAGAGAAAAAGGCGGCCAAAACCCTG
GGCATCGTCGTGGGCATGTTTATTCTTTGTTGGTTGCCCTTCTTCATAGCCCTCCCTTTGGGAAGCCTGT
TCTCCACCCTGAAACCACCAGACGCCGTGTTCAAGGTCGTCTTTTGGTTGGGCTACTTTAACAGTTGCCT
CAATCCAATAATCTATCCCTGCTCATCAAAAGAATTCAAGAGGGCCTTTGTGCGCATCCTGGGCTGTCAA
TGCCGGGGAAGGGGTAGGAGACGACGCAGACGGCGGAGACGCCTTGGAGGGTGCGCGTATACCTATAGAC
CCTGGACTAGAGGTGGCAGTTTGGAGAGAAGCCAGTCTCGGAAAGATAGTTTGGATGACTCCGGTAGCTG
TTTGAGCGGATCCCAGAGGACCCTGCCAAGCGCATCTCCATCACCAGGGTACCTGGGCCGGGGTGCCCCC
CCTCCCGTTGAACTGTGCGCCTTCCCTGAATGGAAAGCTCCAGGCGCACTGCTGAGTCTGCCAGCTCCTG
AGCCTCCAGGCCGGCGGGGGAGACATGATAGTGGGCCCTTGTTCACTTTCAAACTGCTTACAGAACCGGA
GTCTCCTGGAACAGATGGCGGCGCCAGCAACGGAGGTTGCGAGGCCGCCGCTGACGTGGCTAACGGCCAG
CCTGGTTTCAAAAGCAACATGCCGTTGGCGCCAGGCCAATTCATCGATACCGGTGGACGCACCCCACCCA
GCCTGGGTCCCCAAGATGAGTCCTGCACCACCGCCAGCTCCTCCCTGGCCAAGGACACTTCATCGACCGG
TGAGAACCTGTACTTCCAGCTAAGATTAGATAAAAGTAAAGTGATTAACAGCGCATTAGAGCTGCTTAAT
GAGGTCGGAATCGAAGGTTTAACAACCCGTAAACTCGCCCAGAAGCTAGGTGTAGAGCAGCCTACATTGT
ATTGGCATGTAAAAAATAAGCGGGCTTTGCTCGACGCCTTAGCCATTGAGATGTTAGATAGGCACCATAC
TCACTTTTGCCCTTTAGAAGGGGAAAGCTGGCAAGATTTTTTACGTAATAACGCTAAAAGTTTTAGATGT
GCTTTACTAAGTCATCGCGATGGAGCAAAAGTACATTTAGGTACACGGCCTACAGAAAAACAGTATGAAA
CTCTCGAAAATCAATTAGCCTTTTTATGCCAACAAGGTTTTTCACTAGAGAATGCATTATATGCACTCAG
CGCTGTGGGGCATTTTACTTTAGGTTGCGTATTGGAAGATCAAGAGCATCAAGTCGCTAAAGAAGAAAGG
GAAACACCTACTACTGATAGTATGCCGCCATTATTACGACAAGCTATCGAATTATTTGATCACCAAGGTG
CAGAGCCAGCCTTCTTATTCGGCCTTGAATTGATCATATGCGGATTAGAAAAACAACTTAAATGTGAAAG
TGGGTCCGCGTACAGCCGCGCGCGTACGAAAAACAATTACGGGTCTACCATCGAGGGCCTGCTCGATCTC
CCGGACGACGACGCCCCCGAAGAGGCGGGGCTGGCGGCTCCGCGCCTGTCCTTTCTCCCCGCGGGACACA
CGCGCAGACTGTCGACGGCCCCCCCGACCGATGTCAGCCTGGGGGACGAGCTCCACTTAGACGGCGAGGA
CGTGGCGATGGCGCATGCCGACGCGCTAGACGATTTCGATCTGGACATGTTGGGGGACGGGGATTCCCCG
GGTCCGGGATTTACCCCCCACGACTCCGCCCCCTACGGCGCTCTGGATATGGCCGACTTCGAGTTTGAGC
AGATGTTTACCGATGCCCTTGGAATTGACGAGTACGGTGGGTAGTCTAGAGGGCCCGTTTAAACCCGCTG
ATCAGCCTCGACTGTGCCTTCTAGTTGCCAGCCATCTGTTGTTTGCCCCTCCCCCGTGCCTTCCTTGACC
CTGGAAGGTGCCACTCCCACTGTCCTTTCCTAATAAAATGAGGAAATTGCATCGCATTGTCTGAGTAGGT
GTCATTCTATTCTGGGGGGTGGGGTGGGGCAGGACAGCAAGGGGGAGGATTGGGAAGACAATAGCAGGCA
TGCTGGGGATGCGGTGGGCTCTATGGCTTCTGAGGCGGAAAGAACCAGCTGGGGCTCTAGGGGGTATCCC
C
[124 nt withheld, positions 4062-4185]
C
[91 nt withheld, positions 4187-4277]
A
[49 nt withheld, positions 4279-4327]
CCTTTGACGTTGGAGTCCACGTTCTTT
[37 nt withheld, positions 4355-4391]
ACCCTATCTCGGTCTATTCTTTTGATTTATAAGGGATTTTGCCGATTTCGGCCTATTGGTTAAAAAATGA
GCTGATTTAACAAAAATTTAACGCGAATTAATTCTGTGGAATGTGTGTCAGTTAGGGTGTGGAAAGTCCC
CAGGCTCCCCAGCAGGCAGAAGTATGCAAAGCATGCATCTCAATTAGTCAGCAACCAGGTGTGGAAAGTC
CCCAGGCTCCCCAGCAGGCAGAAGTATGCAAAGCATGCATCTCAATTAGTCAGCAACCATAGTCCCGCCC
CTAACTCCGCCCATCCCGCCCCTAACTCCGCCCAGTTCCGCCCATTCTCCGCCCCATGGCTGACTAATTT
TTTTTATTTATGCAGAGGCCGAGGCCGCCTCTGCCTCTGAGCTATTCCAGAAGTAGTGAGGAGGCTTTTT
TGGAGGCCTAGGCTTTTGCAAAAAGCTCCCGGGAGCTTGTATATCCATTTTCGGATCTGATCAAGAGACA
GGATGAGGATCGTTTCGCATGATTGAACAAGATGGATTGCACGCAGGTTCTCCGGCCGCTTGGGTGGAGA
GGCTATTCGGCTATGACTGGGCACAACAGACAATCGGCTGCTCTGATGCCGCCGTGTTCCGGCTGTCAGC
GCAGGGGCGCCCGGTTCTTTTTGTCAAGACCGACCTGTCCGGTGCCCTGAATGAACTGCAGGACGAGGCA
GCGCGGCTATCGTGGCTGGCCACGACGGGCGTTCCTTGCGCAGCTGTGCTCGACGTTGTCACTGAAGCGG
GAAGGGACTGGCTGCTATTGGGCGAAGTGCCGGGGCAGGATCTCCTGTCATCTCACCTTGCTCCTGCCGA
GAAAGTATCCATCATGGCTGATGCAATGCGGCGGCTGCATACGCTTGATCCGGCTACCTGCCCATTCGAC
CACCAAGCGAAACATCGCATCGAGCGAGCACGTACTCGGATGGAAGCCGGTCTTGTCGATCAGGATGATC
TGGACGAAGAGCATCAGGGGCTCGCGCCAGCCGAACTGTTCGCCAGGCTCAAGGCGCGCATGCCCGACGG
CGAGGATCTCGTCGTGACCCATGGCGATGCCTGCTTGCCGAATATCATGGTGGAAAATGGCCGCTTTTCT
GGATTCATCGACTGTGGCCGGCTGGGTGTGGCGGACCGCTATCAGGACATAGCGTTGGCTACCCGTGATA
TTGCTGAAGAGCTTGGCGGCGAATGGGCTGACCGCTTCCTCGTGCTTTACGGTATCGCCGCTCCCGATTC
GCAGCGCATCGCCTTCTATCGCCTTCTTGACGAGTTCTTCTGAGCGGGACTCTGGGGTTCGAAATGACCG
ACCAAGCGACGCCCAACCTGCCATCACGAGATTTCGATTCCACCGCCGCCTTCTATGAAAGGTTGGGCTT
CGGAATCGTTTTCCGGGACGCCGGCTGGATGATCCTCCAGCGCGGGGATCTCATGCTGGAGTTCTTCGCC
CACCCCAACTTGTTTATTGCAGCTTATAATGGTTACAAATAAAGCAATAGCATCACAAATTTCACAAATA
AAGCATTTTTTTCACTGCATTCTAGTTGTGGTTTGTCCAAACTCATCAATGTATCTTATCATGTCTGTAT
ACCGTCGACCTCTAGCTAGAGCTTGGCGTAATCATGGTCATAGCTGTTTCCTGTGTGAAATTGTTATCCG
CTCACAATTCCACACAACATACGAGCCGGAAGCATAAAGTGTAAAGCCTGGGGTGCCTAATGAGTGAGCT
AACTCACATTAATTGCGTTGCGCTCACTGCCCGCTTTCCAGTCGGGAAACCTGTCGTGCCAGCTGCATTA
ATGAATCGGCCAACGCGCGGGGAGAGGCGGTTTGCGTATTGGGCGCTCTTCCGCTTCCTCGCTCACTGAC
TCGCTGCGCTCGGTCGTTCGGCTGCGGCGAGCGGTATCAGCTCACTCAAAGGCGGTAATACGGTTATCCA
CAGAATCAGGGGATAACGCAGGAAAGAACATGTGAGCAAAAGGCCAGCAAAAGGCCAGGAACCGTAAAAA
GGCCGCGTTGCTGGCGTTTTTCCATAGGCTCCGCCCCCCTGACGAGCATCACAAAAATCGACGCTCAAGT
CAGAGGTGGCGAAACCCGACAGGACTATAAAGATACCAGGCGTTTCCCCCTGGAAGCTCCCTCGTGCGCT
CTCCTGTTCCGACCCTGCCGCTTACCGGATACCTGTCCGCCTTTCTCCCTTCGGGAAGCGTGGCGCTTTC
TCATAGCTCACGCTGTAGGTATCTCAGTTCGGTGTAGGTCGTTCGCTCCAAGCTGGGCTGTGTGCACGAA
CCCCCCGTTCAGCCCGACCGCTGCGCCTTATCCGGTAACTATCGTCTTGAGTCCAACCCGGTAAGACACG
ACTTATCGCCACTGGCAGCAGCCACTGGTAACAGGATTAGCAGAGCGAGGTATGTAGGCGGTGCTACAGA
GTTCTTGAAGTGGTGGCCTAACTACGGCTACACTAGAAGAACAGTATTTGGTATCTGCGCTCTGCTGAAG
CCAGTTACCTTCGGAAAAAGAGTTGGTAGCTCTTGATCCGGCAAACAAACCACCGCTGGTAGCGGTTTTT
TTGTTTGCAAGCAGCAGATTACGCGCAGAAAAAAAGGATCTCAAGAAGATCCTTTGATCTTTTCTACGGG
GTCTGACGCTCAGTGGAACGAAAACTCACGTTAAGGGATTTTGGTCATGAGATTATCAAAAAGGATCTTC
ACCTAGATCCTTTTAAATTAAAAATGAAGTTTTAAATCAATCTAAAGTATATATGAGTAAACTTGGTCTG
ACAGTTACCAATGCTTAATCAGTGAGGCACCTATCTCAGCGATCTGTCTATTTCGTTCATCCATAGTTGC
CTGACTCCCCGTCGTGTAGATAACTACGATACGGGAGGGCTTACCATCTGGCCCCAGTGCTGCAATGATA
CCGCGAGACCCACGCTCACCGGCTCCAGATTTATCAGCAATAAACCAGCCAGCCGGAAGGGCCGAGCGCA
GAAGTGGTCCTGCAACTTTATCCGCCTCCATCCAGTCTATTAATTGTTGCCGGGAAGCTAGAGTAAGTAG
TTCGCCAGTTAATAGTTTGCGCAACGTTGTTGCCATTGCTACAGGCATCGTGGTGTCACGCTCGTCGTTT
GGTATGGCTTCATTCAGCTCCGGTTCCCAACGATCAAGGCGAGTTACATGATCCCCCATGTTGTGCAAAA
AAGCGGTTAGCTCCTTCGGTCCTCCGATCGTTGTCAGAAGTAAGTTGGCCGCAGTGTTATCACTCATGGT
TATGGCAGCACTGCATAATTCTCTTACTGTCATGCCATCCGTAAGATGCTTTTCTGTGACTGGTGAGTAC
TCAACCAAGTCATTCTGAGAATAGTGTATGCGGCGACCGAGTTGCTCTTGCCCGGCGTCAATACGGGATA
ATACCGCGCCACATAGCAGAACTTTAAAAGTGCTCATCATTGGAAAACGTTCTTCGGGGCGAAAACTCTC
AAGGATCTTACCGCTGTTGAGATCCAGTTCGATGTAACCCACTCGTGCACCCAACTGATCTTCAGCATCT
TTTACTTTCACCAGCGTTTCTGGGTGAGCAAAAACAGGAAGGCAAAATGCCGCAAAAAAGGGAATAAGGG
CGACACGGAAATGTTGAATACTCATACTCTTCCTTTTTCAATATTATTGAAGCATTTATCAGGGTTATTG
TCTCATGAGCGGATACATATTTGAATGTATTTAGAAAAATAAACAAATAGGGGTTCCGCGCACATTTCCC
CGAAAAGTGCCACCTGACGTC
Features (pLannotate 1.2.2; 24 found; start..end, strand, type, name):
     28..80      -  misc_feature   bom (fragment): basis of mobility region from pBR322
    235..614     +  enhancer       CMV enhancer: human cytomegalovirus immediate early enhancer
    615..818     +  promoter       CMV promoter: human cytomegalovirus (CMV) immediate early promoter
    814..847     +  LTR            5' LTR (truncated) (fragment): truncated 5' long terminal repeat (LTR) from HIV-1
    863..881     +  promoter       T7 promoter: promoter for bacteriophage T7 RNA polymerase
   1040..1060    +  CDS            3xFLAG (fragment): three tandem FLAG® epitope tags
   1073..2632    +  CDS            ADRA1B: ADA1B_HUMAN - Experimental evidence at protein level: Swiss-Prot protein existence level 1. This alpha-adrenergic receptor mediates its action by association with G proteins that activate a phosphatidylinositol- calcium second messenger system. Its effect is mediated by G(q) and G(11) proteins. Nuclear ADRA1A-ADRA1B heterooligomers regulate phenylephrine (PE)-stimulated ERK signaling in cardiac myocytes. From Homo sapiens (Human).
   2645..2725    +  CDS            AVPR2 (fragment): V2R_HUMAN - Also known as ADHR, DIR, DIR3, V2R. Experimental evidence at protein level: Swiss-Prot protein existence level 1. Receptor for arginine vasopressin. The activity of this receptor is mediated by G proteins which activate adenylate cyclase. Involved in renal water reabsorption. From Homo sapiens (Human).
   2753..3366    +  CDS            TetR (fragment): tetracycline repressor TetR; tetR from transposon Tn10; TetR binds to the tetracycline operator tetO to inhibit transcription. This inhibition can be relieved by adding tetracycline or doxycycline.
   3518..3751    +  CDS            VP16 AD: transcriptional activation domain of herpes simplex virus protein VP16 (Triezenberg et al., 1988; Cousens et al., 1989); UL48
   3792..4016    +  polyA_signal   bGH poly(A) signal: bovine growth hormone polyadenylation signal
   4020..4041    +  promoter       SV40 promoter (fragment): SV40 enhancer and early promoter
   4062..4490    +  rep_origin     f1 ori (sequence partly withheld): f1 bacteriophage origin of replication; arrow indicates direction of (+) strand synthesis
   4504..4833    +  promoter       SV40 promoter: SV40 enhancer and early promoter
   4900..5691    +  CDS            neo: KKA2_KLEPN - Also known as kan, nptII. Experimental evidence at protein level: Swiss-Prot protein existence level 1. Resistance to kanamycin, neomycin, paromomycin, ribostamycin, butirosin and gentamicin B. From Klebsiella pneumoniae.
   5715..5873    +  CDS            ble (fragment): BLE_KLEPN - Experimental evidence at protein level: Swiss-Prot protein existence level 1. Binding protein with a strong affinity to the bleomycin family of antibiotics. Binds to CL990; an antimitotic-antibiotic compound. From Klebsiella pneumoniae.
   5868..5989    +  polyA_signal   SV40 poly(A) signal: SV40 polyadenylation signal
   6062..6078    -  protein_bind   lac operator: The lac repressor binds to the lac operator to inhibit transcription in E. coli. This inhibition can be relieved by adding lactose or isopropyl-β-D-thiogalactopyranoside (IPTG). lac repressor encoded by lacI
   6086..6116    -  promoter       lac promoter: promoter for the E. coli lac operon
   6131..6152    -  protein_bind   CAP binding site: CAP binding activates transcription in the presence of cAMP. E. coli catabolite activator protein
   6165..6257    -  CDS            lacI (fragment): lac repressor; lacI; The lac repressor binds to the lac operator to inhibit transcription in E. coli. This inhibition can be relieved by adding lactose or isopropyl-β-D-thiogalactopyranoside (IPTG).
   6440..7025    -  rep_origin     ori: high-copy-number ColE1/pMB1/pBR322/pUC origin of replication
   7196..8056    -  CDS            AmpR: β-lactamase; bla; confers resistance to ampicillin, carbenicillin, and related antibiotics
   8057..8161    -  promoter       AmpR promoter: bla
