[The description below was written by a language model from this plasmid's Addgene catalogue record and pLannotate feature annotations shown in this document.]
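Description:
ADRA1B-Tango is a mammalian expression plasmid from the PRESTO-Tango collection, built on an "empty Tango" backbone that derives from pcDNA3.1(+). It is maintained in E. coli as a high-copy plasmid through a ColE1/pUC-type origin with ampicillin selection (AmpR under its own bla promoter). It also carries an f1 origin. For mammalian cells, an SV40 early promoter drives a neomycin phosphotransferase gene followed by an SV40 polyadenylation signal, which allows G418 selection. Several small annotated fragments (bom, a truncated HIV-1 LTR hit, ble, lacI and lac promoter/operator pieces) appear to be backbone remnants or short similarity matches rather than functional payload.

The payload is a single fusion reading frame expressed from the CMV enhancer/promoter and terminated by the bGH polyadenylation signal. A T7 promoter lies upstream of the coding region. An N-terminal FLAG epitope supplied by the backbone precedes the human alpha-1B adrenergic receptor (ADRA1B, 1560 bp, cloned at NotI and XbaI). This is followed by a short fragment of the vasopressin V2 receptor, which in Tango designs generally serves to strengthen arrestin recruitment. Downstream are TetR and the VP16 activation domain, which together form the tTA transcription factor. A protease cleavage site between receptor and tTA is expected in the Tango design, but it is not annotated in the feature table.

According to the record, the assay reads out transcriptional activation following arrestin translocation: agonist-driven arrestin recruitment to the receptor leads to release of tTA, which then activates a reporter supplied separately. The construct is intended for parallel, G protein-independent screening of ligands across the druggable human GPCR repertoire.
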