Addgene plasmid #66214: ADRA1B-Tango
Purpose: Expression of G protein-coupled receptors for PRESTO-Tango: parallel receptorome expression and screening via transcriptional output, with transcriptional activation following arrestin translocation
Depositing lab: Bryan Roth. Depositing organization: University of North Carolina at Chapel Hill. Publication: PRESTO-Tango as an open-source resource for interrogation of the druggable human GPCRome. Kroeze WK, Sassano MF, Huang XP, Lansu K, McCorvy JD, Giguere PM, Sciaky N, Roth BL. Nat Struct Mol Biol. 2015 May;22(5):362-9. doi: 10.1038/nsmb.3014. Epub 2015 Apr 20. PubMed 25895059.
Backbone
  Vector backbone: empty Tango
  Backbone size w/o insert (bp): 6632
  Vector type: Mammalian Expression
  Selectable markers: Neomycin (select with G418)
Growth in bacteria
  Bacterial resistance: Ampicillin, 100 μg/mL
  Growth temperature: 37°C
  Growth strain: DH5alpha
  Copy number: High Copy
Gene/Insert
  Gene/Insert name: ADRA1B
  Species: H. sapiens (human)
  Insert size (bp): 1560
  Entrez Gene: ADRA1B (a.k.a. ADRA1, ALPHA1BAR)
  Promoter: CMV
  Tag / fusion protein: FLAG (N terminal on backbone)
  Cloning method: Restriction Enzyme; 5′ cloning site NotI (not destroyed); 3′ cloning site XbaI (unknown if destroyed)
  Sequencing primers: 5′ CMV-F; 3′ Tet-R
Terms and licenses: Academic/Nonprofit Terms; Industry Terms: Not Available to Industry
Depositor comments: Please note: Most of the PRESTO-Tango vectors do not contain the XhoI cut site downstream of the tTA sequence and instead carry an XbaI site. If you need to perform an XhoI digest we recommend sequencing with a forward primer at the C-terminus of tTA to determine which of the two sites is present. Suggested primer: 5-gagctccacttagacggcgagg-3. Original backbone was pcDNA3.1(+). These plasmids were generated as part of the Illuminating the Druggable Genome (IDG) program sponsored by the NIH Common Fund. The goal of this program is to identify, gather, and distribute information and resources for proteins that currently are not well-studied yet belong to commonly drug-targeted protein families: protein kinases, non-olfactory G-protein coupled receptors (GPCRs), and ion channels. The IDG program is designed to develop fundamental research tools for understudied proteins, elucidate their function, and disseminate the IDG-related resources and data to the greater scientific community.
How to cite: ADRA1B-Tango was a gift from Bryan Roth (Addgene plasmid # 66214 ; http://n2t.net/addgene:66214 ; RRID:Addgene_66214)
