>Addgene plasmid #66214 | ADRA1B-Tango | depositor partial sequence | sequence record 113041 | empty Tango
GACGGATCGGGAGATCTCCCGATCCCCTATGGTGCACTCTCAGTACAATCTGCTCTGATGCCGCATAGTT
AAGCCAGTATCTGCTCCCTGCTTGTGTGTTGGAGGTCGCTGAGTAGTGCGCGAGCAAAATTTAAGCTACA
ACAAGGCAAGGCTTGACCGACAATTGCATGAAGAATCTGCTTAGGGTTAGGCGTTTTGCGCTGCTTCGCG
ATGTACGGGCCAGATATACGCGTTGACATTGATTATTGACTAGTTATTAATAGTAATCAATTACGGGGTC
ATTAGTTCATAGCCCATATATGGAGTTCCGCGTTACATAACTTACGGTAAATGGCCCGCCTGGCTGACCG
CCCAACGACCCCCGCCCATTGACGTCAATAATGACGTATGTTCCCATAGTAACGCCAATAGGGACTTTCC
ATTGACGTCAATGGGTGGAGTATTTACGGTAAACTGCCCACTTGGCAGTACATCAAGTGTATCATATGCC
AAGTACGCCCCCTATTGACGTCAATGACGGTAAATGGCCCGCCTGGCATTATGCCCAGTACATGACCTTA
TGGGACTTTCCTACTTGGCAGTACATCTACGTATTAGTCATCGCTATTACCATGGTGATGCGGTTTTGGC
AGTACATCAATGGGCGTGGATAGCGGTTTGACTCACGGGGATTTCCAAGTCTCCACCCCATTGACGTCAA
TGGGAGTTTGTTTTGGCACCAAAATCAACGGGACTTTCCAAAATGTCGTAACAACTCCGCCCCATTGACG
CAAATGGGCGGTAGGCGTGTACGGTGGGAGGTCTATATAAGCAGAGCTCTCTGGCTAACTAGAGAACCCA
CTGCTTACTGGCTTATCGAAATTAATACGACTCACTATAGGGAGACCCAAGCTGGCTAGCGTTTAAACTT
AAGCTTGGTACCGAGCTCGGATCCACTAGTCCAGTGTGGTGGAATTCTGCAGATATCCAGCACAGTGGCG
GCCGCGCCACCATGAAGACGATCATCGCCCTGAGCTACATCTTCTGCCTGGTATTCGCCGACTACAAGGA
CGATGATGACGCCAGCATCGATACCGGTGGACGCACCCCACCCAGCCTGGGTCCCCAAGATGAGTCCTGC
ACCACCGCCAGCTCCTCCCTGGCCAAGGACACTTCATCGACCGGTGAGAACCTGTACTTCCAGCTAAGAT
TAGATAAAAGTAAAGTGATTAACAGCGCATTAGAGCTGCTTAATGAGGTCGGAATCGAAGGTTTAACAAC
CCGTAAACTCGCCCAGAAGCTAGGTGTAGAGCAGCCTACATTGTATTGGCATGTAAAAAATAAGCGGGCT
TTGCTCGACGCCTTAGCCATTGAGATGTTAGATAGGCACCATACTCACTTTTGCCCTTTAGAAGGGGAAA
GCTGGCAAGATTTTTTACGTAATAACGCTAAAAGTTTTAGATGTGCTTTACTAAGTCATCGCGATGGAGC
AAAAGTACATTTAGGTACACGGCCTACAGAAAAACAGTATGAAACTCTCGAAAATCAATTAGCCTTTTTA
TGCCAACAAGGTTTTTCACTAGAGAATGCATTATATGCACTCAGCGCTGTGGGGCATTTTACTTTAGGTT
GCGTATTGGAAGATCAAGAGCATCAAGTCGCTAAAGAAGAAAGGGAAACACCTACTACTGATAGTATGCC
GCCATTATTACGACAAGCTATCGAATTATTTGATCACCAAGGTGCAGAGCCAGCCTTCTTATTCGGCCTT
GAATTGATCATATGCGGATTAGAAAAACAACTTAAATGTGAAAGTGGGTCCGCGTACAGCCGCGCGCGTA
CGAAAAACAATTACGGGTCTACCATCGAGGGCCTGCTCGATCTCCCGGACGACGACGCCCCCGAAGAGGC
GGGGCTGGCGGCTCCGCGCCTGTCCTTTCTCCCCGCGGGACACACGCGCAGACTGTCGACGGCCCCCCCG
ACCGATGTCAGCCTGGGGGACGAGCTCCACTTAGACGGCGAGGACGTGGCGATGGCGCATGCCGACGCGC
TAGACGATTTCGATCTGGACATGTTGGGGGACGGGGATTCCCCGGGTCCGGGATTTACCCCCCACGACTC
CGCCCCCTACGGCGCTCTGGATATGGCCGACTTCGAGTTTGAGCAGATGTTTACCGATGCCCTTGGAATT
GACGAGTACGGTGGGTAGCTCGAGTCTAGAGGGCCCGTTTAAACCCGCTGATCAGCCTCGACTGTGCCTT
CTAGTTGCCAGCCATCTGTTGTTTGCCCCTCCCCCGTGCCTTCCTTGACCCTGGAAGGTGCCACTCCCAC
TGTCCTTTCCTAATAAAATGAGGAAATTGCATCGCATTGTCTGAGTAGGTGTCATTCTATTCTGGGGGGT
GGGGTGGGGCAGGACAGCAAGGGGGAGGATTGGGAAGACAATAGCAGGCATGCTGGGGATGCGGTGGGCT
CTATGGCTTCTGAGGCGGAAAGAACCAGCTGGGGCTCTAGGGGGTATCCCC
[124 nt withheld, positions 2502-2625]
C
[91 nt withheld, positions 2627-2717]
A
[49 nt withheld, positions 2719-2767]
CCTTTGACGTTGGAGTCCACGTTCTTT
[37 nt withheld, positions 2795-2831]
ACCCTATCTCGGTCTATTCTTTTGATTTATAAGGGATTTTGCCGATTTCGGCCTATTGGTTAAAAAATGA
GCTGATTTAACAAAAATTTAACGCGAATTAATTCTGTGGAATGTGTGTCAGTTAGGGTGTGGAAAGTCCC
CAGGCTCCCCAGCAGGCAGAAGTATGCAAAGCATGCATCTCAATTAGTCAGCAACCAGGTGTGGAAAGTC
CCCAGGCTCCCCAGCAGGCAGAAGTATGCAAAGCATGCATCTCAATTAGTCAGCAACCATAGTCCCGCCC
CTAACTCCGCCCATCCCGCCCCTAACTCCGCCCAGTTCCGCCCATTCTCCGCCCCATGGCTGACTAATTT
TTTTTATTTATGCAGAGGCCGAGGCCGCCTCTGCCTCTGAGCTATTCCAGAAGTAGTGAGGAGGCTTTTT
TGGAGGCCTAGGCTTTTGCAAAAAGCTCCCGGGAGCTTGTATATCCATTTTCGGATCTGATCAAGAGACA
GGATGAGGATCGTTTCGCATGATTGAACAAGATGGATTGCACGCAGGTTCTCCGGCCGCTTGGGTGGAGA
GGCTATTCGGCTATGACTGGGCACAACAGACAATCGGCTGCTCTGATGCCGCCGTGTTCCGGCTGTCAGC
GCAGGGGCGCCCGGTTCTTTTTGTCAAGACCGACCTGTCCGGTGCCCTGAATGAACTGCAGGACGAGGCA
GCGCGGCTATCGTGGCTGGCCACGACGGGCGTTCCTTGCGCAGCTGTGCTCGACGTTGTCACTGAAGCGG
GAAGGGACTGGCTGCTATTGGGCGAAGTGCCGGGGCAGGATCTCCTGTCATCTCACCTTGCTCCTGCCGA
GAAAGTATCCATCATGGCTGATGCAATGCGGCGGCTGCATACGCTTGATCCGGCTACCTGCCCATTCGAC
CACCAAGCGAAACATCGCATCGAGCGAGCACGTACTCGGATGGAAGCCGGTCTTGTCGATCAGGATGATC
TGGACGAAGAGCATCAGGGGCTCGCGCCAGCCGAACTGTTCGCCAGGCTCAAGGCGCGCATGCCCGACGG
CGAGGATCTCGTCGTGACCCATGGCGATGCCTGCTTGCCGAATATCATGGTGGAAAATGGCCGCTTTTCT
GGATTCATCGACTGTGGCCGGCTGGGTGTGGCGGACCGCTATCAGGACATAGCGTTGGCTACCCGTGATA
TTGCTGAAGAGCTTGGCGGCGAATGGGCTGACCGCTTCCTCGTGCTTTACGGTATCGCCGCTCCCGATTC
GCAGCGCATCGCCTTCTATCGCCTTCTTGACGAGTTCTTCTGAGCGGGACTCTGGGGTTCGAAATGACCG
ACCAAGCGACGCCCAACCTGCCATCACGAGATTTCGATTCCACCGCCGCCTTCTATGAAAGGTTGGGCTT
CGGAATCGTTTTCCGGGACGCCGGCTGGATGATCCTCCAGCGCGGGGATCTCATGCTGGAGTTCTTCGCC
CACCCCAACTTGTTTATTGCAGCTTATAATGGTTACAAATAAAGCAATAGCATCACAAATTTCACAAATA
AAGCATTTTTTTCACTGCATTCTAGTTGTGGTTTGTCCAAACTCATCAATGTATCTTATCATGTCTGTAT
ACCGTCGACCTCTAGCTAGAGCTTGGCGTAATCATGGTCATAGCTGTTTCCTGTGTGAAATTGTTATCCG
CTCACAATTCCACACAACATACGAGCCGGAAGCATAAAGTGTAAAGCCTGGGGTGCCTAATGAGTGAGCT
AACTCACATTAATTGCGTTGCGCTCACTGCCCGCTTTCCAGTCGGGAAACCTGTCGTGCCAGCTGCATTA
ATGAATCGGCCAACGCGCGGGGAGAGGCGGTTTGCGTATTGGGCGCTCTTCCGCTTCCTCGCTCACTGAC
TCGCTGCGCTCGGTCGTTCGGCTGCGGCGAGCGGTATCAGCTCACTCAAAGGCGGTAATACGGTTATCCA
CAGAATCAGGGGATAACGCAGGAAAGAACATGTGAGCAAAAGGCCAGCAAAAGGCCAGGAACCGTAAAAA
GGCCGCGTTGCTGGCGTTTTTCCATAGGCTCCGCCCCCCTGACGAGCATCACAAAAATCGACGCTCAAGT
CAGAGGTGGCGAAACCCGACAGGACTATAAAGATACCAGGCGTTTCCCCCTGGAAGCTCCCTCGTGCGCT
CTCCTGTTCCGACCCTGCCGCTTACCGGATACCTGTCCGCCTTTCTCCCTTCGGGAAGCGTGGCGCTTTC
TCATAGCTCACGCTGTAGGTATCTCAGTTCGGTGTAGGTCGTTCGCTCCAAGCTGGGCTGTGTGCACGAA
CCCCCCGTTCAGCCCGACCGCTGCGCCTTATCCGGTAACTATCGTCTTGAGTCCAACCCGGTAAGACACG
ACTTATCGCCACTGGCAGCAGCCACTGGTAACAGGATTAGCAGAGCGAGGTATGTAGGCGGTGCTACAGA
GTTCTTGAAGTGGTGGCCTAACTACGGCTACACTAGAAGAACAGTATTTGGTATCTGCGCTCTGCTGAAG
CCAGTTACCTTCGGAAAAAGAGTTGGTAGCTCTTGATCCGGCAAACAAACCACCGCTGGTAGCGGTTTTT
TTGTTTGCAAGCAGCAGATTACGCGCAGAAAAAAAGGATCTCAAGAAGATCCTTTGATCTTTTCTACGGG
GTCTGACGCTCAGTGGAACGAAAACTCACGTTAAGGGATTTTGGTCATGAGATTATCAAAAAGGATCTTC
ACCTAGATCCTTTTAAATTAAAAATGAAGTTTTAAATCAATCTAAAGTATATATGAGTAAACTTGGTCTG
ACAGTTACCAATGCTTAATCAGTGAGGCACCTATCTCAGCGATCTGTCTATTTCGTTCATCCATAGTTGC
CTGACTCCCCGTCGTGTAGATAACTACGATACGGGAGGGCTTACCATCTGGCCCCAGTGCTGCAATGATA
CCGCGAGACCCACGCTCACCGGCTCCAGATTTATCAGCAATAAACCAGCCAGCCGGAAGGGCCGAGCGCA
GAAGTGGTCCTGCAACTTTATCCGCCTCCATCCAGTCTATTAATTGTTGCCGGGAAGCTAGAGTAAGTAG
TTCGCCAGTTAATAGTTTGCGCAACGTTGTTGCCATTGCTACAGGCATCGTGGTGTCACGCTCGTCGTTT
GGTATGGCTTCATTCAGCTCCGGTTCCCAACGATCAAGGCGAGTTACATGATCCCCCATGTTGTGCAAAA
AAGCGGTTAGCTCCTTCGGTCCTCCGATCGTTGTCAGAAGTAAGTTGGCCGCAGTGTTATCACTCATGGT
TATGGCAGCACTGCATAATTCTCTTACTGTCATGCCATCCGTAAGATGCTTTTCTGTGACTGGTGAGTAC
TCAACCAAGTCATTCTGAGAATAGTGTATGCGGCGACCGAGTTGCTCTTGCCCGGCGTCAATACGGGATA
ATACCGCGCCACATAGCAGAACTTTAAAAGTGCTCATCATTGGAAAACGTTCTTCGGGGCGAAAACTCTC
AAGGATCTTACCGCTGTTGAGATCCAGTTCGATGTAACCCACTCGTGCACCCAACTGATCTTCAGCATCT
TTTACTTTCACCAGCGTTTCTGGGTGAGCAAAAACAGGAAGGCAAAATGCCGCAAAAAAGGGAATAAGGG
CGACACGGAAATGTTGAATACTCATACTCTTCCTTTTTCAATATTATTGAAGCATTTATCAGGGTTATTG
TCTCATGAGCGGATACATATTTGAATGTATTTAGAAAAATAAACAAATAGGGGTTCCGCGCACATTTCCC
CGAAAAGTGCCACCTGACGTC
