>Addgene plasmid #66214 | ADRA1B-Tango | depositor partial sequence | sequence record 113042 | ADRA1B
ATGAACCCAGACTTGGACACAGGCCATAACACAAGTGCACCCGCGCACTGGGGGGAGCTGAAGAATGCGA
ATTTTACCGGCCCTAATCAGACAAGCTCCAACAGCACTCTGCCACAGTTGGATATCACGCGCGCTATCTC
AGTTGGGCTGGTTCTCGGAGCCTTCATCCTCTTCGCCATCGTCGGCAATATACTGGTGATCCTCTCAGTG
GCATGTAATAGGCATTTGAGGACTCCTACCAATTATTTTATTGTGAACTTGGCTATGGCTGACTTGCTTC
TGTCATTCACAGTGCTTCCATTCAGTGCAGCCTTGGAGGTGCTGGGGTACTGGGTGTTGGGGAGAATCTT
TTGTGACATATGGGCAGCCGTGGACGTGCTGTGCTGCACTGCCAGTATCTTGTCTTTGTGCGCGATCTCT
ATAGATCGGTACATAGGTGTCAGATATAGTCTTCAGTATCCAACACTCGTAACTCGCCGCAAAGCAATTC
TCGCCCTGCTGAGCGTTTGGGTCTTGTCTACCGTTATCTCCATTGGACCGCTGTTGGGATGGAAGGAGCC
AGCTCCCAACGATGACAAGGAGTGTGGAGTGACAGAAGAACCTTTTTATGCACTGTTCAGCAGCCTTGGC
AGCTTTTATATTCCACTTGCCGTCATCCTGGTTATGTACTGCCGGGTTTATATTGTAGCCAAGCGGACAA
CCAAAAACCTGGAAGCCGGGGTCATGAAGGAGATGTCTAATAGCAAGGAGCTGACCTTGCGGATCCACAG
CAAAAATTTTCATGAGGATACTCTTTCTAGTACTAAGGCAAAAGGACATAACCCTCGCAGTAGCATTGCC
GTGAAGCTGTTCAAATTTAGTCGAGAGAAAAAGGCGGCCAAAACCCTGGGCATCGTCGTGGGCATGTTTA
TTCTTTGTTGGTTGCCCTTCTTCATAGCCCTCCCTTTGGGAAGCCTGTTCTCCACCCTGAAACCACCAGA
CGCCGTGTTCAAGGTCGTCTTTTGGTTGGGCTACTTTAACAGTTGCCTCAATCCAATAATCTATCCCTGC
TCATCAAAAGAATTCAAGAGGGCCTTTGTGCGCATCCTGGGCTGTCAATGCCGGGGAAGGGGTAGGAGAC
GACGCAGACGGCGGAGACGCCTTGGAGGGTGCGCGTATACCTATAGACCCTGGACTAGAGGTGGCAGTTT
GGAGAGAAGCCAGTCTCGGAAAGATAGTTTGGATGACTCCGGTAGCTGTTTGAGCGGATCCCAGAGGACC
CTGCCAAGCGCATCTCCATCACCAGGGTACCTGGGCCGGGGTGCCCCCCCTCCCGTTGAACTGTGCGCCT
TCCCTGAATGGAAAGCTCCAGGCGCACTGCTGAGTCTGCCAGCTCCTGAGCCTCCAGGCCGGCGGGGGAG
ACATGATAGTGGGCCCTTGTTCACTTTCAAACTGCTTACAGAACCGGAGTCTCCTGGAACAGATGGCGGC
GCCAGCAACGGAGGTTGCGAGGCCGCCGCTGACGTGGCTAACGGCCAGCCTGGTTTCAAAAGCAACATGC
CGTTGGCGCCAGGCCAATTC
