>Addgene plasmid #66214 | ADRA1B-Tango | addgene partial sequence | sequence record 117377 | CMV-F 5'-CGCAAATGGGCGGTAGGCGTG-3'
TCTCTGGCTAACTAGAGAACCCACTGCTTACTGGCTTATCGAAATTAATACGACTCACTATAGGGAGACC
CAAGCTGGCTAGCGTTTAAACTTAAGCTTGGTACCGAGCTCGGATCCACTAGTCCAGTGTGGTGGAATTC
TGCAGATATCCAGCACAGTGGCGGCCGCGCCACCATGAAGACGATCATCGCCCTGAGCTACATCTTCTGC
CTGGTATTCGCCGACTACAAGGACGATGATGACGCCAGCATCGATATGAACCCAGACTTGGACACAGGCC
ATAACACAAGTGCACCCGCGCACTGGGGGGAGCTGAAGAATGCGAATTTTACCGGCCCTAATCAGACAAG
CTCCAACAGCACTCTGCCACAGTTGGATATCACGCGCGCTATCTCAGTTGGGCTGGTTCTCGGAGCCTTC
ATCCTCTTCGCCATCGTCGGCAATATACTGGTGATCCTCTCAGTGGCATGTAATAGGCATTTGAGGACTC
CTACCAATTATTTTATTGTGAACTTGGCTATGGCTGACTTGCTTCTGTCATTCACAGTGCTTCCATTCAG
TGCAGCCTTGGAGGTGCTGGGGTACTGGGTGTTGGGGAGAATCTTTTGTGACATATGGGCAGCCGTGGAC
GTGCTGTGCTGCACTGCCAGTATCTTGTCTTTGTGCGCGATCTCTATAGATCGGTACATAGGTGTCAGAT
ATAGTCTTCAGTATCCAACACTCGTAACTCGCCGCAAAGCAATTCTCGCCCTGCTGAGCGTTTGGGTCTT
GTCTACCGTTATCTCCATTGGACCGCTGTTGGGATGGAAGGAGCCAGCTCCCAACGATGACAAGGAGTGT
GGAGTGACAGAAGAACCTTTTTATGCACTGTTCAGCAGCCTTGGCAGCTTTTATATTCCACTTGCCGTCA
TCCTGGTTATGTACTGCCGGGTTTATATTGTAGCCAAGCGGACAACCAAAAACCTGGAAGCCGGGGTCAT
GAAGGAGATGTCTAATAGCAAGGAGCTGACCTTGCGGATCCACAGCAAAAATTTTCATGAGGATACTCTT
TCTAGTACTAAGGCAAAAGGACATAACCCTCGCA
