>Addgene plasmid #66214 | ADRA1B-Tango | addgene partial sequence | sequence record 118044 | Tet-R 5'-GGCGAGTTTACGGGTTGTTA-3'
CTCTAATGCGCTGTTAATCACTTTACTTTTATCTAATCTTAGCTGGAAGTACAGGTTCTCACCGGTCGAT
GAAGTGTCCTTGGCCAGGGAGGAGCTGGCGGTGGTGCAGGACTCATCTTGGGGACCCAGGCTGGGTGGGG
TGCGTCCACCGGTATCGATGAATTGGCCTGGCGCCAACGGCATGTTGCTTTTGAAACCAGGCTGGCCGTT
AGCCACGTCAGCGGCGGCCTCGCAACCTCCGTTGCTGGCGCCGCCATCTGTTCCAGGAGACTCCGGTTCT
GTAAGCAGTTTGAAAGTGAACAAGGGCCCACTATCATGTCTCCCCCGCCGGCCTGGAGGCTCAGGAGCTG
GCAGACTCAGCAGTGCGCCTGGAGCTTTCCATTCAGGGAAGGCGCACAGTTCAACGGGAGGGGGGGCACC
CCGGCCCAGGTACCCTGGTGATGGAGATGCGCTTGGCAGGGTCCTCTGGGATCCGCTCAAACAGCTACCG
GAGTCATCCAAACTATCTTTCCGAGACTGGCTTCTCTCCAAACTGCCACCTCTAGTCCAGGGTCTATAGG
TATACGCGCACCCTCCAAGGCGTCTCCGCCGTCTGCGTCGTCTCCTACCCCTTCCCCGGCATTGACAGCC
CAGGATGCGCACAAAGGCCCTCTTGAATTCTTTTGATGAGCAGGGATAGATTATTGGATTGAGGCAACTG
TTAAAGTAGCCCAACCAAAAGACGACCTTGAACACGGCGTCTGGTGGTTTCAGGGTGGAGAACAGGCTTC
CCAAAGGGAGGGCTATGAAGAAGGGCAACCAACAAAGAATAAACATGCCCACGACGATGCCCAGGGTTTT
GGCCGCCTTTTTCTCTCGACTAAATTTGAACAGCTTCACGGCAATGCTACTGCGAGGGTTATGTCCTTTT
GCCTTAGTACTAGAAAGAGTATCCTCATGAAAATTTTTGCTGTGGATCCGCAAGGTCAGCTCCTTGCTAT
TAGACATCTCCTTCATGACCCCGGCTTCCAGGTTTTTGGTTGTCCGCTTGGCTACAATATAA
