>Addgene plasmid #66214 | ADRA1B-Tango | addgene partial sequence | sequence record 157901 | BGH-rev 5'-TAGAAGGCACAGTCGAGG-3'
CCTCTAGACTACCCACCGTACTCGTCAATTCCAAGGGCATCGGTAAACATCTGCTCAAACTCGAAGTCGG
CCATATCCAGAGCGCCGTAGGGGGCGGAGTCGTGGGGGGTAAATCCCGGACCCGGGGAATCCCCGTCCCC
CAACATGTCCAGATCGAAATCGTCTAGCGCGTCGGCATGCGCCATCGCCACGTCCTCGCCGTCTAAGTGG
AGCTCGTCCCCCAGGCTGACATCGGTCGGGGGGGCCGTCGACAGTCTGCGCGTGTGTCCCGCGGGGAGAA
AGGACAGGCGCGGAGCCGCCAGCCCCGCCTCTTCGGGGGCGTCGTCGTCCGGGAGATCGAGCAGGCCCTC
GATGGTAGACCCGTAATTGTTTTTCGTACGCGCGCGGCTGTACGCGGACCCACTTTCACATTTAAGTTGT
TTTTCTAATCCGCATATGATCAATTCAAGGCCGAATAAGAAGGCTGGCTCTGCACCTTGGTGATCAAATA
ATTCGATAGCTTGTCGTAATAATGGCGGCATACTATCAGTAGTAGGTGTTTCCCTTTCTTCTTTAGCGAC
TTGATGCTCTTGATCTTCCAATACGCAACCTAAAGTAAAATGCCCCACAGCGCTGAGTGCATATAATGCA
TTCTCTAGTGAAAAACCTTGTTGGCATAAAAAGGCTAATTGATTTTCGAGAGTTTCATACTGTTTTTCTG
TAGGCCGTGTACCTAAATGTACTTTTGCTCCATCGCGATGACTTAGTAAAGCACATCTAAAACTTTTAGC
GTTATTACGTAAAAAATCTTGCCAGCTTTCCCCTTCTAAAGGGCAAAAGTGAGTATGGTGCCTATCTAAC
ATCTCAATGGCTAAGGCGTCGAGCAAAGCCCGCTTATTTTTTACATGCCAATACAATGTAGGCTGCTCTA
CACCTAGCTTCTGGG
